>Addgene plasmid #191587 | E3_pENTR_L3-L2_HD_G1333-DddtoxA-C | addgene full sequence | sequence record 379067 | Addgene NGS Result
CGGGCGTCCTGCCCGCCACCCTCCGGGCCGTTGCTTCACAACGTTCAAATCCGCTCCCGGCGGATTTGTC
CTACTCAGGAGAGCGTTCACCGACAAACAACAGATAAAACGAAAGGCCCAGTCTTCCGACTGAGCCTTTC
GTTTTATTTGATGCCTGGCAGTTCCCTACTCTCGCGTTAACGCTAGCATGGATGTTTTCCCAGTCACGAC
GTTGTAAAACGACGGCCAGTCTTAAGCTCGGGCCCCAAATAATGATTTTATTTTGACTGATAGTGACCTG
TTCGTTGCAACAAATTGATGAGCAATGCTTTTTTATAATGCCAACTTTGTATAATAAAGTTGATAAGGAG
ACCGCCGCTGCCAAGTTCGAGAGACAGCACATGGACAGCATCGATATCGCCGATCTACGCACGCTCGGCT
ACAGCCAGCAGCAACAGGAGAAGATCAAACCGAAGGTTCGTTCGACAGTGGCGCAGCACCACGAGGCACT
GGTCGGCCACGGGTTTACACACGCGCACATCGTTGCGTTAAGCCAACACCCGGCAGCGTTAGGGACCGTC
GCTGTCAAGTATCAGGACATGATCGCAGCGTTGCCAGAGGCGACACACGAAGCGATCGTTGGCGTCGGCA
AACAGTGGTCCGGCGCACGCGCTCTGGAGGCCTTGCTCACGGTGGCGGGAGAGTTGAGAGGTCCACCGTT
ACAGTTGGACACAGGCCAACTTCTCAAGATTGCAAAACGTGGCGGCGTGACCGCAGTGGAGGCAGTGCAT
GCATGGCGCAATGCACTGACGGGTGCCCCGCTCAAGGAGACGGGCGCCGCTACAGGGCGCGTCCCATTCG
CCATTCAGGCTGCGCAACTGTTGGGAAGGGCGATCGGTGCGGGCCTCTTCGCTATTACGCCAGCTGGCGA
AAGGGGGATGTGCTGCAAGGCGATTAAGTTGGGTAACGCCAGGGTTTTCCCAGTCACGACGTTGTAAAAC
GACGGCCAGTGAGCGCGCGTAATACGACTCACTATAGGGCGAATTGGGTACCGGGCCCCCCCTCGAGGCC
CTCCAGCTTTTGTTCCCTTTAGTGAGGGTTAATTGCGCGCTTGGCGTAATCATGGTCATAGCTGTTTCCT
GTGTGAAATTGTTATCCGCTCACAATTCCACACAACATACGAGCCGGAAGCATAAAGTGTAAAGCCTGGG
GTGCCTAATGAGTGAGCTAACTCACATTAATTGCGTTGCGCTCACTGCCCGCTTTCCACCGGTCGTCTCC
ACCCCTGAGCAGGTAGTGGCTATTGCATCCCACGACGGGGGCAGACCCGCACTGGAGTCAATTGTTGCCC
AGTTATCTCGCCCTGATCCGGCGTTGGCCGCGTTGACCAACGACCACCTCGTCGCCTTGGCCTGCCTCGG
CGGGCGTCCTGCGCTGGATGCAGTGAAAAAGGGATTGGGGGGTAGTCCAACTCCGTATCCGAATTACGCC
AATGCAGGACATGTTGAAGGTCAATCTGCATTGTTCATGAGGGATAACGGCATTTCTGAAGGGTTGGTGT
TCCACAACAACCCTGAAGGAACATGTGGATTTTGCGTCAACATGACAGAAACCCTTCTCCCAGAAAACGC
TAAGATGACAGTAGTTCCACCTGAAGGTGCTATTCCTGTCAAAAGAGGTGCTACTGGTGAAACCAAGGTG
TTTACTGGGAATTCCAATTCACCCAAAAGCCCAACGAAAGGTGGGTGTAGTGGAGGATCTACAAATCTCT
CTGACATCATTGAGAAAGAGACTGGAAAGCAACTAGTCATTCAGGAGTCAATCCTGATGTTACCAGAGGA
GGTTGAGGAAGTGATAGGCAATAAGCCCGAAAGCGATATACTTGTTCATACTGCCTATGACGAATCGACG
GATGAGAACGTAATGCTTCTAACCTCAGATGCTCCTGAGTACAAACCTTGGGCGTTAGTTATCCAGGATT
CCAATGGAGAGAACAAGATCAAGATGTTGTGATAACTCGAGCGATCCTCTAGAACCCAGCTTTCTTGTAC
AAAGTTGGCATTATAAGAAAGCATTGCTTATCAATTTGTTGCAACGAACAGGTCACTATCAGTCAAAATA
AAATCATTATTTGCCATCCAGCTGCAGGGCGGCCGCGATATCCCCTATAGTGAGTCGTATTACATGGTCA
TAGCTGTTTCCTGGCAGCTCTGGCCCGTGTCTCAAAATCTCTGATGTTACATTGCACAAGATAAAAATAT
ATCATCATGAACAATAAAACTGTCTGCTTACATAAACAGTAATACAAGGGGTGTTATGAGCCATATTCAA
CGGGAAACGTCGAGGCCGCGATTAAATTCCAACATGGATGCTGATTTATATGGGTATAAATGGGCTCGCG
ATAATGTCGGGCAATCAGGTGCGACAATCTATCGCTTGTATGGGAAGCCCGATGCGCCAGAGTTGTTTCT
GAAACATGGCAAAGGTAGCGTTGCCAATGATGTTACAGATGAGATGGTCAGACTAAACTGGCTGACGGAA
TTTATGCCTCTTCCGACCATCAAGCATTTTATCCGTACTCCTGATGATGCATGGTTACTCACCACTGCGA
TCCCCGGAAAAACAGCATTCCAGGTATTAGAAGAATATCCTGATTCAGGTGAAAATATTGTTGATGCGCT
GGCAGTGTTCCTGCGCCGGTTGCATTCGATTCCTGTTTGTAATTGTCCTTTTAACAGCGATCGCGTATTT
CGCCTTGCTCAGGCGCAATCACGAATGAATAACGGTTTGGTTGATGCGAGTGATTTTGATGACGAGCGTA
ATGGCTGGCCTGTTGAACAAGTCTGGAAAGAAATGCATAAACTTTTGCCATTCTCACCGGATTCAGTCGT
CACTCATGGTGATTTCTCACTTGATAACCTTATTTTTGACGAGGGGAAATTAATAGGTTGTATTGATGTT
GGACGAGTCGGAATCGCAGACCGATACCAGGATCTTGCCATCCTATGGAACTGCCTCGGTGAGTTTTCTC
CTTCATTACAGAAACGGCTTTTTCAAAAATATGGTATTGATAATCCTGATATGAATAAATTGCAGTTTCA
TTTGATGCTCGATGAGTTTTTCTAATCAGAATTGGTTAATTGGTTGTAACACTGGCAGAGCATTACGCTG
ACTTGACGGGACGGCGCAAGCTCATGACCAAAATCCCTTAACGTGAGTTACGCGTCGTTCCACTGAGCGT
CAGACCCCGTAGAAAAGATCAAAGGATCTTCTTGAGATCCTTTTTTTCTGCGCGTAATCTGCTGCTTGCA
AACAAAAAAACCACCGCTACCAGCGGTGGTTTGTTTGCCGGATCAAGAGCTACCAACTCTTTTTCCGAAG
GTAACTGGCTTCAGCAGAGCGCAGATACCAAATACTGTTCTTCTAGTGTAGCCGTAGTTAGGCCACCACT
TCAAGAACTCTGTAGCACCGCCTACATACCTCGCTCTGCTAATCCTGTTACCAGTGGCTGCTGCCAGTGG
CGATAAGTCGTGTCTTACCGGGTTGGACTCAAGACGATAGTTACCGGATAAGGCGCAGCGGTCGGGCTGA
ACGGGGGGTTCGTGCACACAGCCCAGCTTGGAGCGAACGACCTACACCGAACTGAGATACCTACAGCGTG
AGCTATGAGAAAGCGCCACGCTTCCCGAAGGGAGAAAGGCGGACAGGTATCCGGTAAGCGGCAGGGTCGG
AACAGGAGAGCGCACGAGGGAGCTTCCAGGGGGAAACGCCTGGTATCTTTATAGTCCTGTCGGGTTTCGC
CACCTCTGACTTGAGCGTCGATTTTTGTGATGCTCGTCAGGGGGGCGGAGCCTATGGAAAAACGCCAGCA
ACGCGGCCTTTTTACGGTTCCTGGCCTTTTGCTGGCCTTTTGCTCACATGTTCTTTCCTGCGTTATCCCC
TGATTCTGTGGATAACCGTATTACCGCCTTTGAGTGAGCTGATACCGCTCGCCGCAGCCGAACGACCGAG
CGCAGCGAGTCAGTGAGCGAGGAAGCGGAAGAGCGCCCAATACGCAAACCGCCTCTCCCCGCGCGTTGGC
CGATTCATTAATGCAGCTGGCACGACAGGTTTCCCGACTGGAAAGCGGGCAGTGAGCGCAACGCAATTAA
TACGCGTACCGCTAGCCAGGAAGAGTTTGTAGAAACGCAAAAAGGCCATCCGTCAGGATGGCCTTCTGCT
TAGTTTGATGCCTGGCAGTTTATGG
Features (pLannotate 1.2.2; 21 found; start..end, strand, type, name):
    104..147     +  terminator     rrnB T1 terminator: Escherichia coli rrnB; transcription terminator T1 from the E. coli rrnB gene
    194..230     -  CDS            lacZα (fragment): LacZα fragment of β-galactosidase; lacZ fragment
    247..342     +  protein_bind   attL3: mutant version of attL; recombination site for the Gateway® LR reaction LR Clonase™
    402..812     +  CDS            avrXa10 (fragment): AVX10_XANOO - Experimental evidence at protein level: Swiss-Prot protein existence level 1. Avirulence protein. Induces the hypersensitive response (HR)in rice plants carrying the resistance gene Xa10. Activity depends on the presence of the core repeat domains; replacement with repeat domains from other proteins (AvrBs3 of X.euvesicatoria (AC P14727) or AvrXa7 of this organism) does not elicit the HR. Probably acts as a transcription factor in its host plant (rice) to induce plant resistance or disease. From Xanthomonas oryzae pv. oryzae.
    814..832     -  rep_origin     f1 ori (fragment): f1 bacteriophage origin of replication; arrow indicates direction of (+) strand synthesis
    837..992     -  CDS            lacZα (fragment): LacZα fragment of β-galactosidase; lacZ fragment
   1000..1018    +  promoter       T7 promoter: promoter for bacteriophage T7 RNA polymerase
   1027..1048    -  misc_feature   MCS (fragment): pBluescript multiple cloning site
   1066..1084    -  promoter       T3 promoter: promoter for bacteriophage T3 RNA polymerase
   1129..1145    -  protein_bind   lac operator: The lac repressor binds to the lac operator to inhibit transcription in E. coli. This inhibition can be relieved by adding lactose or isopropyl-β-D-thiogalactopyranoside (IPTG). lac repressor encoded by lacI
   1153..1183    -  promoter       lac promoter: promoter for the E. coli lac operon
   1198..1219    -  protein_bind   CAP binding site: CAP binding activates transcription in the presence of cAMP. E. coli catabolite activator protein
   1318..1449    +  CDS            avrBs3 (fragment): AVRB3_XANEU - Experimental evidence at protein level: Swiss-Prot protein existence level 1. Avirulence protein. Acts as a transcription factor in C.annuum plants. In susceptible plants lacking the Bs3 resistance gene induces expression of a number of genes, including genes homologous to a family of auxin-induced genes, alpha-expansin genes, pectate lyase, anthocyanidin glucoside rhamnosyl transferase and at least one transcription factor, UPA20. Their expression leads to plant hypertrophy in mesophyll cells, probably mainly mediated by UPA20 (PubMed:17962565). In resistant plants induces the h
   1441..1728    +  CDS            dddA (fragment): DDDA_BURC1 - Experimental evidence at protein level: Swiss-Prot protein existence level 1. Toxic component of a toxin-immunity protein module, which functions as a cellular contact-dependent growth inhibition (CDI) system. CDI modules allow bacteria to communicate with and inhibit the growth of closely related neighboring bacteria in a contact-dependent fashion. Bacteria that have this module inhibit or kill bacteria without it, giving them a growth advantage. Probably specifically inhibited by cognate immunity protein DddI (Probable). The C-terminal 163 residue fragment has double-stranded DN
   1741..1989    +  CDS            UGI: UNGI_BPPB2 - Experimental evidence at protein level: Swiss-Prot protein existence level 1. This protein binds specifically and reversibly to the host uracil-DNA glycosylase, preventing removal of uracil residues from PBS2 DNA by the host uracil-excision repair system. From Bacillus phage PBS2 (Bacteriophage PBS2).
   2014..2113    -  protein_bind   attL2: mutant version of attL; recombination site for the Gateway® LR reaction LR Clonase™
   2144..2162    -  promoter       T7 promoter: promoter for bacteriophage T7 RNA polymerase
   2296..3105    +  CDS            KanR: aminoglycoside phosphotransferase; aph(3')-Ia; confers resistance to kanamycin in bacteria or G418 (Geneticin®) in eukaryotes
   3252..3840    +  rep_origin     ori: high-copy-number ColE1/pMB1/pBR322/pUC origin of replication
   4023..4115    +  CDS            lacI (fragment): lac repressor; lacI; The lac repressor binds to the lac operator to inhibit transcription in E. coli. This inhibition can be relieved by adding lactose or isopropyl-β-D-thiogalactopyranoside (IPTG).
   4170..4197    -  terminator     rrnB T2 terminator: transcription terminator T2 from the E. coli rrnB gene
