[The description below was written by a language model from this plasmid's Addgene catalogue record and pLannotate feature annotations shown in this document.]
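Description:
E3_pENTR_L3-L2_HD_G1333-DddtoxA-C is a 4.2 kb Multisite Gateway entry clone used as the third module when assembling ptpTALECD vectors, the plastid-targeted TALE-based cytidine deaminases developed for base editing of the Arabidopsis thaliana chloroplast genome. It is maintained in E. coli at high copy from a ColE1/pUC-type origin with kanamycin selection (aph(3')-Ia), and the cassette region is insulated by rrnB T1 and T2 terminators, as is typical of pENTR-type plasmids. The catalogue lists the backbone as "PINII" without further explanation.

The payload lies between attL3 and attL2, which direct its ordered transfer into a destination vector by LR recombination together with the other entry clones. It begins with a TALE N-terminal segment (annotated by homology to AvrXa10). This is followed by a lacZα stuffer carrying the lac promoter and operator, T7 and T3 promoters and a remnant of the pBluescript polylinker. This stuffer presumably marks the position where a custom platinum TALEN repeat array is inserted, although the record does not state this. Downstream come a TALE C-terminal segment (AvrBs3 homology), a fragment of the Burkholderia cenocepacia DddA double-stranded DNA cytidine deaminase, and the phage PBS2 uracil glycosylase inhibitor, which blocks excision of the uracil produced by deamination. The name suggests that this is the C-terminal half of DddA split at G1333, and that "HD" is a repeat-variable diresidue, probably in the last half-repeat.

The clone encodes only one "hand" of the editor, so deaminase activity requires a partner TALE carrying the complementary DddA half. No plant promoter or plastid transit peptide is annotated within this clone, so these are presumably supplied by the other modules.
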