Addgene plasmid #191587: E3_pENTR_L3-L2_HD_G1333-DddtoxA-C
Purpose: ptpTALECD vector assembly, Entry clone 3 with attL2 and L3
Depositing lab: Shin-ichi Arimura. Depositing organization: The University of Tokyo. Publication: Targeted base editing in the plastid genome of Arabidopsis thaliana. Nakazato I, Okuno M, Yamamoto H, Tamura Y, Itoh T, Shikanai T, Takanashi H, Tsutsumi N, Arimura SI. Nat Plants. 2021 Jul;7(7):906-913. doi: 10.1038/s41477-021-00954-6. Epub 2021 Jul 1. PubMed 34211131.
Backbone
  Vector backbone: PINII
  Vector type: Other
Growth in bacteria
  Bacterial resistance: Kanamycin, 50 μg/mL
  Growth temperature: 37°C
  Growth strain: DH5alpha
  Copy number: High Copy
Gene/Insert
  Gene/Insert name: C and N termini of platinum TALEN, 1/2 a cytidine deaminase domain of DddA of B. cenocepacia, and a uracil glycosylase inhibitor
  Species: Synthetic
  Cloning method: Ligation Independent Cloning
Terms and licenses: Academic/Nonprofit Terms; Industry Terms: Not Available to Industry
Depositor comments: Multisite Gateway entry vector to express one hand of pTALECD-UGI
How to cite: E3_pENTR_L3-L2_HD_G1333-DddtoxA-C was a gift from Shin-ichi Arimura (Addgene plasmid # 191587 ; http://n2t.net/addgene:191587 ; RRID:Addgene_191587)
